>Addgene plasmid #76034 | GUCY2D gRNA (BRDN0001145533) | addgene full sequence | sequence record 185054 | Addgene Assembled Sequence
CCCGGGTGCAAAGATGGATAAAGTTTTAAACAGAGAGGAATCTTTGCAGCTAATGGACCTTCTAGGTCTT
GAAAGGAGTGGGAATTGGCTCCGGTGCCCGTCAGTGGGCAGAGCGCACATCGCCCACAGTCCCCGAGAAG
TTGGGGGGAGGGGTCGGCAATTGATCCGGTGCCTAGAGAAGGTGGCGCGGGGTAAACTGGGAAAGTGATG
TCGTGTACTGGCTCCGCCTTTTTCCCGAGGGTGGGGGAGAACCGTATATAAGTGCAGTAGTCGCCGTGAA
CGTTCTTTTTCGCAACGGGTTTGCCGCCAGAACACAGGTAAGTGCCGTGTGTGGTTCCCGCGGGCCTGGC
CTCTTTACGGGTTATGGCCCTTGCGTGCCTTGAATTACTTCCACCTGGCTGCAGTACGTGATTCTTGATC
CCGAGCTTCGGGTTGGAAGTGGGTGGGAGAGTTCGAGGCCTTGCGCTTAAGGAGCCCCTTCGCCTCGTGC
TTGAGTTGAGGCCTGGCCTGGGCGCTGGGGCCGCCGCGTGCGAATCTGGTGGCACCTTCGCGCCTGTCTC
GCTGCTTTCGATAAGTCTCTAGCCATTTAAAATTTTTGATGACCTGCTGCGACGCTTTTTTTCTGGCAAG
ATAGTCTTGTAAATGCGGGCCAAGATCTGCACACTGGTATTTCGGTTTTTGGGGCCGCGGGCGGCGACGG
GGCCCGTGCGTCCCAGCGCACATGTTCGGCGAGGCGGGGCCTGCGAGCGCGGCCACCGAGAATCGGACGG
GGGTAGTCTCAAGCTGGCCGGCCTGCTCTGGTGCCTGGCCTCGCGCCGCCGTGTATCGCCCCGCCCTGGG
CGGCAAGGCTGGCCCGGTCGGCACCAGTTGCGTGAGCGGAAAGATGGCCGCTTCCCGGCCCTGCTGCAGG
GAGCTCAAAATGGAGGACGCGGCGCTCGGGAGAGCGGGCGGGTGAGTCACCCACACAAAGGAAAAGGGCC
TTTCCGTCCTCAGCCGTCGCTTCATGTGACTCCACGGAGTACCGGGCGCCGTCCAGGCACCTCGATTAGT
TCTCGAGCTTTTGGAGTACGTCGTCTTTAGGTTGGGGGGAGGGGTTTTATGCGATGGAGTTTCCCCACAC
TGAGTGGGTGGAGACTGAAGTTAGGCCAGCTTGGCACTTGATGTAATTCTCCTTGGAATTTGCCCTTTTT
GAGTTTGGATCTTGGTTCATTCTCAAGCCTCAGACAGTGGTTCAAAGTTTTTTTCTTCCATTTCAGGTGT
CGTGACGTACGGCCACCATGACCGAGTACAAGCCCACGGTGCGCCTCGCCACCCGCGACGACGTCCCCAG
GGCCGTACGCACCCTCGCCGCCGCGTTCGCCGACTACCCCGCCACGCGCCACACCGTCGATCCGGACCGC
CACATCGAGCGGGTCACCGAGCTGCAAGAACTCTTCCTCACGCGCGTCGGGCTCGACATCGGCAAGGTGT
GGGTCGCGGACGACGGCGCCGCCGTGGCGGTCTGGACCACGCCGGAGAGCGTCGAAGCGGGGGCGGTGTT
CGCCGAGATCGGCCCGCGCATGGCCGAGTTGAGCGGTTCCCGGCTGGCCGCGCAGCAACAGATGGAAGGC
CTCCTGGCGCCGCACCGGCCCAAGGAGCCCGCGTGGTTCCTGGCCACCGTCGGAGTCTCGCCCGACCACC
AGGGCAAGGGTCTGGGCAGCGCCGTCGTGCTCCCCGGAGTGGAGGCGGCCGAGCGCGCCGGGGTGCCCGC
CTTCCTGGAGACCTCCGCGCCCCGCAACCTCCCCTTCTACGAGCGGCTCGGCTTCACCGTCACCGCCGAC
GTCGAGGTGCCCGAAGGACCGCGCACCTGGTGCATGACCCGCAAGCCCGGTGCCTGAACGCGTTAAGTCG
ACAATCAACCTCTGGATTACAAAATTTGTGAAAGATTGACTGGTATTCTTAACTATGTTGCTCCTTTTAC
GCTATGTGGATACGCTGCTTTAATGCCTTTGTATCATGCTATTGCTTCCCGTATGGCTTTCATTTTCTCC
TCCTTGTATAAATCCTGGTTGCTGTCTCTTTATGAGGAGTTGTGGCCCGTTGTCAGGCAACGTGGCGTGG
TGTGCACTGTGTTTGCTGACGCAACCCCCACTGGTTGGGGCATTGCCACCACCTGTCAGCTCCTTTCCGG
GACTTTCGCTTTCCCCCTCCCTATTGCCACGGCGGAACTCATCGCCGCCTGCCTTGCCCGCTGCTGGACA
GGGGCTCGGCTGTTGGGCACTGACAATTCCGTGGTGTTGTCGGGGAAATCATCGTCCTTTCCTTGGCTGC
TCGCCTGTGTTGCCACCTGGATTCTGCGCGGGACGTCCTTCTGCTACGTCCCTTCGGCCCTCAATCCAGC
GGACCTTCCTTCCCGCGGCCTGCTGCCGGCTCTGCGGCCTCTTCCGCGTCTTCGCCTTCGCCCTCAGACG
AGTCGGATCTCCCTTTGGGCCGCCTCCCCGCGTCGACTTTAAGACCAATGACTTACAAGGCAGCTGTAGA
TCTTAGCCACTTTTTAAAAGAAAAGGGGGGACTGGAAGGGCTAATTCACTCCCAACGAAGACAAGATCTG
CTTTTTGCTTGTACTGGGTCTCTCTGGTTAGACCAGATCTGAGCCTGGGAGCTCTCTGGCTAACTAGGGA
ACCCACTGCTTAAGCCTCAATAAAGCTTGCCTTGAGTGCTTCAAGTAGTGTGTGCCCGTCTGTTGTGTGA
CTCTGGTAACTAGAGATCCCTCAGACCCTTTTAGTCAGTGTGGAAAATCTCTAGCAGTACGTATAGTAGT
TCATGTCATCTTATTATTCAGTATTTATAACTTGCAAAGAAATGAATATCAGAGAGTGAGAGGAACTTGT
TTATTGCAGCTTATAATGGTTACAAATAAAGCAATAGCATCACAAATTTCACAAATAAAGCATTTTTTTC
ACTGCATTCTAGTTGTGGTTTGTCCAAACTCATCAATGTATCTTATCATGTCTGGCTCTAGCTATCCCGC
CCCTAACTCCGCCCATCCCGCCCCTAACTCCGCCCAGTTCCGCCCATTCTCCGCCCCATGGCTGACTAAT
TTTTTTTATTTATGCAGAGGCCGAGGCCGCCTCGGCCTCTGAGCTATTCCAGAAGTAGTGAGGAGGCTTT
TTTGGAGGCCTAGGGACGTACCCAATTCGCCCTATAGTGAGTCGTATTACGCGCGCTCACTGGCCGTCGT
TTTACAACGTCGTGACTGGGAAAACCCTGGCGTTACCCAACTTAATCGCCTTGCAGCACATCCCCCTTTC
GCCAGCTGGCGTAATAGCGAAGAGGCCCGCACCGATCGCCCTTCCCAACAGTTGCGCAGCCTGAATGGCG
AATGGG
[124 nt withheld, positions 3367-3490]
C
[91 nt withheld, positions 3492-3582]
A
[49 nt withheld, positions 3584-3632]
CCTTTGACGTTGGAGTCCACGTTCTTT
[37 nt withheld, positions 3660-3696]
ACCCTATCTCGGTCTATTCTTTTGATTTATAAGGGATTTTGCCGATTTCGGCCTATTGGTTAAAAAATGA
GCTGATTTAACAAAAATTTAACGCGAATTTTAACAAAATATTAACGCTTACAATTTAGGTGGCACTTTTC
GGGGAAATGTGCGCGGAACCCCTATTTGTTTATTTTTCTAAATACATTCAAATATGTATCCGCTCATGAG
ACAATAACCCTGATAAATGCTTCAATAATATTGAAAAAGGAAGAGTATGAGTATTCAACATTTCCGTGTC
GCCCTTATTCCCTTTTTTGCGGCATTTTGCCTTCCTGTTTTTGCTCACCCAGAAACGCTGGTGAAAGTAA
AAGATGCTGAAGATCAGTTGGGTGCACGAGTGGGTTACATCGAACTGGATCTCAACAGCGGTAAGATCCT
TGAGAGTTTTCGCCCCGAAGAACGTTTTCCAATGATGAGCACTTTTAAAGTTCTGCTATGTGGCGCGGTA
TTATCCCGTATTGACGCCGGGCAAGAGCAACTCGGTCGCCGCATACACTATTCTCAGAATGACTTGGTTG
AGTACTCACCAGTCACAGAAAAGCATCTTACGGATGGCATGACAGTAAGAGAATTATGCAGTGCTGCCAT
AACCATGAGTGATAACACTGCGGCCAACTTACTTCTGACAACGATCGGAGGACCGAAGGAGCTAACCGCT
TTTTTGCACAACATGGGGGATCATGTAACTCGCCTTGATCGTTGGGAACCGGAGCTGAATGAAGCCATAC
CAAACGACGAGCGTGACACCACGATGCCTGTAGCAATGGCAACAACGTTGCGCAAACTATTAACTGGCGA
ACTACTTACTCTAGCTTCCCGGCAACAATTAATAGACTGGATGGAGGCGGATAAAGTTGCAGGACCACTT
CTGCGCTCGGCCCTTCCGGCTGGCTGGTTTATTGCTGATAAATCTGGAGCCGGTGAGCGTGGGTCTCGCG
GTATCATTGCAGCACTGGGGCCAGATGGTAAGCCCTCCCGTATCGTAGTTATCTACACGACGGGGAGTCA
GGCAACTATGGATGAACGAAATAGACAGATCGCTGAGATAGGTGCCTCACTGATTAAGCATTGGTAACTG
TCAGACCAAGTTTACTCATATATACTTTAGATTGATTTAAAACTTCATTTTTAATTTAAAAGGATCTAGG
TGAAGATCCTTTTTGATAATCTCATGACCAAAATCCCTTAACGTGAGTTTTCGTTCCACTGAGCGTCAGA
CCCCGTAGAAAAGATCAAAGGATCTTCTTGAGATCCTTTTTTTCTGCGCGTAATCTGCTGCTTGCAAACA
AAAAAACCACCGCTACCAGCGGTGGTTTGTTTGCCGGATCAAGAGCTACCAACTCTTTTTCCGAAGGTAA
CTGGCTTCAGCAGAGCGCAGATACCAAATACTGTTCTTCTAGTGTAGCCGTAGTTAGGCCACCACTTCAA
GAACTCTGTAGCACCGCCTACATACCTCGCTCTGCTAATCCTGTTACCAGTGGCTGCTGCCAGTGGCGAT
AAGTCGTGTCTTACCGGGTTGGACTCAAGACGATAGTTACCGGATAAGGCGCAGCGGTCGGGCTGAACGG
GGGGTTCGTGCACACAGCCCAGCTTGGAGCGAACGACCTACACCGAACTGAGATACCTACAGCGTGAGCT
ATGAGAAAGCGCCACGCTTCCCGAAGGGAGAAAGGCGGACAGGTATCCGGTAAGCGGCAGGGTCGGAACA
GGAGAGCGCACGAGGGAGCTTCCAGGGGGAAACGCCTGGTATCTTTATAGTCCTGTCGGGTTTCGCCACC
TCTGACTTGAGCGTCGATTTTTGTGATGCTCGTCAGGGGGGCGGAGCCTATGGAAAAACGCCAGCAACGC
GGCCTTTTTACGGTTCCTGGCCTTTTGCTGGCCTTTTGCTCACATGTTCTTTCCTGCGTTATCCCCTGAT
TCTGTGGATAACCGTATTACCGCCTTTGAGTGAGCTGATACCGCTCGCCGCAGCCGAACGACCGAGCGCA
GCGAGTCAGTGAGCGAGGAAGCGGAAGAGCGCCCAATACGCAAACCGCCTCTCCCCGCGCGTTGGCCGAT
TCATTAATGCAGCTGGCACGACAGGTTTCCCGACTGGAAAGCGGGCAGTGAGCGCAACGCAATTAATGTG
AGTTAGCTCACTCATTAGGCACCCCAGGCTTTACACTTTATGCTTCCGGCTCGTATGTTGTGTGGAATTG
TGAGCGGATAACAATTTCACACAGGAAACAGCTATGACCATGATTACGCCAAGCGCGCAATTAACCCTCA
CTAAAGGGAACAAAAGCTGGAGCTGCAAGCTTAATGTAGTCTTATGCAATACTCTTGTAGTCTTGCAACA
TGGTAACGATGAGTTAGCAACATGCCTTACAAGGAGAGAAAAAGCACCGTGCATGCCGATTGGTGGAAGT
AAGGTGGTACGATCGTGCCTTATTAGGAAGGCAACAGACGGGTCTGACATGGATTGGACGAACCACTGAA
TTGCCGCATTGCAGAGATATTGTATTTAAGTGCCTAGCTCGATACATAAACGGGTCTCTCTGGTTAGACC
AGATCTGAGCCTGGGAGCTCTCTGGCTAACTAGGGAACCCACTGCTTAAGCCTCAATAAAGCTTGCCTTG
AGTGCTTCAAGTAGTGTGTGCCCGTCTGTTGTGTGACTCTGGTAACTAGAGATCCCTCAGACCCTTTTAG
TCAGTGTGGAAAATCTCTAGCAGTGGCGCCCGAACAGGGACTTGAAAGCGAAAGGGAAACCAGAGGAGCT
CTCTCGACGCAGGACTCGGCTTGCTGAAGCGCGCACGGCAAGAGGCGAGGGGCGGCGACTGGTGAGTACG
CCAAAAATTTTGACTAGCGGAGGCTAGAAGGAGAGAGATGGGTGCGAGAGCGTCAGTATTAAGCGGGGGA
GAATTAGATCGCGATGGGAAAAAATTCGGTTAAGGCCAGGGGGAAAGAAAAAATATAAATTAAAACATAT
AGTATGGGCAAGCAGGGAGCTAGAACGATTCGCAGTTAATCCTGGCCTGTTAGAAACATCAGAAGGCTGT
AGACAAATACTGGGACAGCTACAACCATCCCTTCAGACAGGATCAGAAGAACTTAGATCATTATATAATA
CAGTAGCAACCCTCTATTGTGTGCATCAAAGGATAGAGATAAAAGACACCAAGGAAGCTTTAGACAAGAT
AGAGGAAGAGCAAAACAAAAGTAAGACCACCGCACAGCAAGCGGCCGCTGATCTTCAGACCTGGAGGAGG
AGATATGAGGGACAATTGGAGAAGTGAATTATATAAATATAAAGTAGTAAAAATTGAACCATTAGGAGTA
GCACCCACCAAGGCAAAGAGAAGAGTGGTGCAGAGAGAAAAAAGAGCAGTGGGAATAGGAGCTTTGTTCC
TTGGGTTCTTGGGAGCAGCAGGAAGCACTATGGGCGCAGCGTCAATGACGCTGACGGTACAGGCCAGACA
ATTATTGTCTGGTATAGTGCAGCAGCAGAACAATTTGCTGAGGGCTATTGAGGCGCAACAGCATCTGTTG
CAACTCACAGTCTGGGGCATCAAGCAGCTCCAGGCAAGAATCCTGGCTGTGGAAAGATACCTAAAGGATC
AACAGCTCCTGGGGATTTGGGGTTGCTCTGGAAAACTCATTTGCACCACTGCTGTGCCTTGGAATGCTAG
TTGGAGTAATAAATCTCTGGAACAGATTTGGAATCACACGACCTGGATGGAGTGGGACAGAGAAATTAAC
AATTACACAAGCTTAATACACTCCTTAATTGAAGAATCGCAAAACCAGCAAGAAAAGAATGAACAAGAAT
TATTGGAATTAGATAAATGGGCAAGTTTGTGGAATTGGTTTAACATAACAAATTGGCTGTGGTATATAAA
ATTATTCATAATGATAGTAGGAGGCTTGGTAGGTTTAAGAATAGTTTTTGCTGTACTTTCTATAGTGAAT
AGAGTTAGGCAGGGATATTCACCATTATCGTTTCAGACCCACCTCCCAACCCCGAGGGGACCCAGAGAGG
GCCTATTTCCCATGATTCCTTCATATTTGCATATACGATACAAGGCTGTTAGAGAGATAATTAGAATTAA
TTTGACTGTAAACACAAAGATATTAGTACAAAATACGTGACGTAGAAAGTAATAATTTCTTGGGTAGTTT
GCAGTTTTAAAATTATGTTTTAAAATGGACTATCATATGCTTACCGTAACTTGAAAGTATTTCGATTTCT
TGGCTTTATATATCTTGTGGAAAGGACGAAACACCGAGCATGTCAGACATTCGCAGGTTTTAGAGCTAGA
AATAGCAAGTTAAAATAAGGCTAGTCCGTTATCAACTTGAAAAAGTGGCACCGAGTCGGTGCTTTTTTAA
GCTTGGCGTAACTAGATCTTGAGACAAATGGCAGTATTCATCCACAATTTTAAAAGAAAAGGGGGGATTG
GGGGGTACAGTGCAGGGGAAAGAATAGTAGACATAATAGCAACAGACATACAAACTAAAGAATTACAAAA
ACAAATTACAAAAATTCAAAATTTTCGGGTTTATTACAGGGACAGCAGAGATCCACTTTGGCGCCGGCTC
GAGGGGG
Features (pLannotate 1.2.2; 29 found; start..end, strand, type, name):
     14..80      +  CDS            small t antigen (fragment): SV40 (simian virus 40) small t antigen
    106..317     +  promoter       EF-1α core promoter: core promoter for human elongation factor EF-1α
    318..1256    +  intron         EF-1α intron A: intron upstream of the start codon of human EF-1α
   1278..1877    +  CDS            PuroR (fragment): puromycin N-acetyltransferase; pac from Streptomyces; confers resistance to puromycin
   1893..2481    +  misc_feature   WPRE: woodchuck hepatitis virus posttranscriptional regulatory element
   2532..2551    +  misc_feature   cPPT/CTS (fragment): central polypurine tract and central termination sequence of HIV-1
   2553..2786    +  LTR            3' LTR (ΔU3): self-inactivating 3' long terminal repeat (LTR) from HIV-1
   2864..2985    +  polyA_signal   SV40 poly(A) signal: SV40 polyadenylation signal
   3025..3160    +  rep_origin     SV40 ori: SV40 origin of replication
   3181..3199    -  promoter       T7 promoter: promoter for bacteriophage T7 RNA polymerase
   3207..3362    +  CDS            lacZα (fragment): LacZα fragment of β-galactosidase; lacZ fragment
   3367..3795    +  rep_origin     f1 ori (sequence partly withheld): f1 bacteriophage origin of replication; arrow indicates direction of (+) strand synthesis
   3848..3952    +  promoter       AmpR promoter: bla
   3953..4813    +  CDS            AmpR: β-lactamase; bla; confers resistance to ampicillin, carbenicillin, and related antibiotics
   4984..5572    +  rep_origin     ori: high-copy-number ColE1/pMB1/pBR322/pUC origin of replication
   5755..5847    +  CDS            lacI (fragment): lac repressor; lacI; The lac repressor binds to the lac operator to inhibit transcription in E. coli. This inhibition can be relieved by adding lactose or isopropyl-β-D-thiogalactopyranoside (IPTG).
   5860..5881    +  protein_bind   CAP binding site: CAP binding activates transcription in the presence of cAMP. E. coli catabolite activator protein
   5896..5926    +  promoter       lac promoter: promoter for the E. coli lac operon
   5934..5950    +  protein_bind   lac operator: The lac repressor binds to the lac operator to inhibit transcription in E. coli. This inhibition can be relieved by adding lactose or isopropyl-β-D-thiogalactopyranoside (IPTG). lac repressor encoded by lacI
   5995..6013    +  promoter       T3 promoter: promoter for bacteriophage T3 RNA polymerase
   6041..6267    +  promoter       RSV promoter: Rous sarcoma virus enhancer/promoter
   6268..6448    +  LTR            5' LTR (truncated): truncated 5' long terminal repeat (LTR) from HIV-1
   6495..6620    +  misc_feature   HIV-1 Ψ: packaging signal of human immunodeficiency virus type 1
   6604..6967    +  CDS            HIV-1 gag (fragment): gag protein from human immunodeficiency virus 1; gag
   7113..7346    +  misc_feature   RRE: The Rev response element (RRE) of HIV-1 allows for Rev-dependent mRNA export from the nucleus to the cytoplasm.
   7723..7749    +  CDS            Rev (fragment): human immunodeficiency virus 1 (HIV-1) Rev protein; rev; enhances nuclear export of unspliced and incompletely spliced viral mRNAs
   7753..7993    +  promoter       U6 promoter: RNA polymerase III promoter for human U6 snRNA
   8023..8098    +  misc_RNA       gRNA scaffold: guide RNA scaffold for the Streptococcus pyogenes CRISPR/Cas9 system
   8154..8271    +  misc_feature   cPPT/CTS: central polypurine tract and central termination sequence of HIV-1
