[The description below was written by a language model from this plasmid's Addgene catalogue record and pLannotate feature annotations shown in this document.]
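Description:
GUCY2D gRNA (BRDN0001145533) is a third-generation lentiviral guide RNA plasmid built on the lentiGuide-Puro backbone and designed to direct Streptococcus pyogenes Cas9 to the human GUCY2D gene, which encodes a retinal guanylate cyclase. The assembled sequence is 8,323 nt. In bacteria it is maintained through a high-copy ColE1/pUC-type origin and selected with ampicillin via the β-lactamase gene. The backbone also carries an f1 origin, an SV40 origin and leftover lac and T3/T7 cloning-vector elements that have no role in the payload.

The viral portion follows the usual self-inactivating design. An RSV promoter drives a truncated HIV-1 5' LTR, so genomic RNA is made without Tat. It is followed by the Ψ packaging signal with a partial gag fragment, the Rev response element for Rev-dependent nuclear export, a cPPT/CTS and a ΔU3 3' LTR with a downstream SV40 polyadenylation signal.

Between the LTRs sit two expression units. A human U6 RNA polymerase III promoter transcribes the 20-nt GUCY2D-targeting spacer fused to the Cas9 gRNA scaffold. An EF-1α core promoter with its intron A drives puromycin N-acetyltransferase, with a WPRE downstream to enhance expression, allowing puromycin selection of transduced mammalian cells.

The plasmid does not encode Cas9, so it must be paired with a separate Cas9 vector or used in cells that already express the nuclease. The depositor comments link the guide to a human kinome gRNA library, and the associated publication concerns sgRNA design optimized for high on-target activity and low off-target effects. It is suited to knockout of GUCY2D in human cells.
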