Addgene plasmid #76034: GUCY2D gRNA (BRDN0001145533)
Purpose: 3rd generation lentiviral gRNA plasmid targeting human GUCY2D
Depositing lab: John Doench & David Root. Depositing organization: Broad Institute. Publication: Optimized sgRNA design to maximize activity and minimize off-target effects of CRISPR-Cas9. Doench JG, Fusi N, Sullender M, Hegde M, Vaimberg EW, Donovan KF, Smith I, Tothova Z, Wilen C, Orchard R, Virgin HW, Listgarten J, Root DE. Nat Biotechnol. 2016 Jan 18. doi: 10.1038/nbt.3437. PubMed 26780180.
Backbone
  Vector backbone: lentiGuide-Puro
  Backbone manufacturer: Zhang Lab (Addgene plasmid # 52963)
  Vector type: Mammalian Expression, Lentiviral, CRISPR
  Selectable markers: Puromycin
Growth in bacteria
  Bacterial resistance: Ampicillin, 100 μg/mL
  Growth temperature: 37°C
  Growth strain: DH5alpha
  Copy number: High Copy
Gene/Insert
  Gene/Insert name: GUCY2D (alt names: GUCY2D; NM_000180.3)
  gRNA/shRNA sequence: AGCATGTCAGACATTCGCAG
  Species: H. sapiens (human)
  Entrez Gene: GUCY2D (a.k.a. CACD1, CG-E, CORD5, CORD6, CSNB1I, CYGD, GUC1A4, GUC2D, LCA, LCA1, RCD2, RETGC-1, ROS-GC1, ROSGC, retGC)
  Promoter: hU6
  Cloning method: Unknown
  Sequencing primers: 5′ U6-F; 3′ pS2-R
Terms and licenses: Academic/Nonprofit Terms; Industry Terms: Not Available to Industry
Depositor comments: The gRNA was designed to target the following Genbank reference sequence(s): NM_000180.3. Note that this plasmid does NOT contain Cas9. It should be used in conjunction with lentiCas9-Blast (Addgene #52962) or otherwise with cell lines already expressing Cas9. Browse the full kinome gRNA library at http://www.addgene.org/pooled-library/broadgpp-human-kinome/ or visit http://www.broadinstitute.org/rnai/public/ for detailed protocols and information.
How to cite: GUCY2D gRNA (BRDN0001145533) was a gift from John Doench & David Root (Addgene plasmid # 76034 ; http://n2t.net/addgene:76034 ; RRID:Addgene_76034)
