>Addgene plasmid #76034 | GUCY2D gRNA (BRDN0001145533) | depositor partial sequence | sequence record 143494 | Target Sequence
AGCATGTCAGACATTCGCAG
