>Addgene plasmid #76034 | GUCY2D gRNA (BRDN0001145533) | addgene partial sequence | sequence record 185053 | hU6-F
TAGAAAGTAATAATTTCTTGGGTAGTTTGCAGTTTTAAAATTATGTTTTAAAATGGACTATCATATGCTT
ACCGTAACTTGAAAGTATTTCGATTTCTTGGCTTTATATATCTTGTGGAAAGGACGAAACACCGAGCATG
TCAGACATTCGCAGGTTTTAGAGCTAGAAATAGCAAGTTAAAATAAGGCTAGTCCGTTATCAACTTGAAA
AAGTGGCACCGAGTCGGTGCTTTTTTAAGCTTGGCGTAACTAGATCTTGAGACAAATGGCAGTATTCATC
CACAATTTTAAAAGAAAAGGGGGGATTGGGGGGTACAGTGCAGGGGAAAGAATAGTAGACATAATAGCAA
CAGACATACAAACTAAAGAATTACAAAAACAAATTACAAAAATTCAAAATTTTCGGGTTTATTACAGGGA
CAGCAGAGATCCACTTTGGCGCCGGCTCGAGGGGGCCCGGGTGCAAAGATGGATAAAGTTTTAAACAGAG
AGGAATCTTTGCAGCTAATGGACCTTCTAGGTCTTGAAAGGAGTGGGAATTGGCTCCGGTGCCCGTCAGT
GGGCAGAGCG
